Addgene plasmid #183434: pOC2 GFP-Mpp2 KI
Purpose: CreOFF knock-in for GFP-MPP2 (amino acid position: A4)
Depositing lab: Harold MacGillavry. Depositing organization: Utrecht University. Publication: Duplex Labeling and Manipulation of Neuronal Proteins Using Sequential CRISPR/Cas9 Gene Editing. Droogers WJ, Willems J, MacGillavry HD, de Jong APH. eNeuro. 2022 Jul 18;9(4):ENEURO.0056-22.2022. doi: 10.1523/ENEURO.0056-22.2022. PubMed 35851300.
Backbone
  Vector backbone: pOC2
  Vector type: Mammalian Expression, CRISPR
Growth in bacteria
  Bacterial resistance: Ampicillin, 100 μg/mL
  Growth temperature: 37°C
  Growth strain: DH5alpha
  Copy number: High Copy
Gene/Insert
  Gene/Insert name: gRNA and GFP donor
  gRNA/shRNA sequence: TCAGAGTTCGTGGCAGCAAC
  Species: R. norvegicus (rat)
  Cloning method: Restriction Enzyme; 5′ cloning site unknown (unknown if destroyed)
  Sequencing primers: 5′ ctagtccgtttttagcgcgt; 3′ cgggccatttaccgtaagtt
Terms and licenses: Academic/Nonprofit Terms; Industry Terms: Not Available to Industry
Depositor comments: Please visit https://www.biorxiv.org/content/10.1101/2022.01.02.474730v1 for bioRxiv preprint.
How to cite: pOC2 GFP-Mpp2 KI was a gift from Harold MacGillavry (Addgene plasmid # 183434 ; http://n2t.net/addgene:183434 ; RRID:Addgene_183434)
