[The description below was written by a language model from this plasmid's Addgene catalogue record and pLannotate feature annotations shown in this document.]
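Description:
pOC2 GFP-Mpp2 KI is a 9.3 kb all-in-one mammalian CRISPR/Cas9 knock-in plasmid built on the pOC2 backbone. It is designed to tag endogenous rat MPP2 with GFP, with the insertion at amino acid position A4 near the N-terminus. It is propagated in E. coli as a high-copy plasmid from a ColE1/pUC-type origin under ampicillin selection (AmpR, β-lactamase). The backbone also carries an f1 origin. A single AAV2 inverted terminal repeat is annotated, which appears to be a backbone remnant, since only one ITR was detected and the record does not describe the plasmid as an AAV packaging vector.

The payload combines three functional units. A mouse U6 RNA polymerase III promoter drives a guide RNA with the S. pyogenes scaffold that targets the rat Mpp2 locus. An EGFP coding sequence lies downstream and serves as the donor to be integrated at the Cas9 cut site. The mechanism by which the donor is released and integrated is not stated in the record. Full-length S. pyogenes Cas9 (annotated as contiguous N- and C-terminal portions) follows an HA epitope fragment. It is expressed from a CMV enhancer/chicken β-actin promoter with a hybrid intron and is terminated by a bGH polyadenylation signal.

The defining "CreOFF" feature is a pair of loxP511 sites in the same orientation flanking the U6 promoter. Cre recombinase excises the promoter and thereby shuts off guide RNA expression. This switch allows this knock-in to be halted when Cre is supplied. It supports sequential editing schemes in which two neuronal proteins are labelled with different tags in the same cell without cross-integration of donors.
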