Features (pLannotate 1.2.2; 21 found; start..end, strand, type, name):
     39..72      +  protein_bind   loxP511: Cre-mediated recombination occurs in the 8-bp core sequence (GTATACAT). loxP511 sites are compatible with each other, but incompatible with wild-type loxP sites. Cre recombinase
     73..338     +  promoter       U6 promoter (fragment): RNA polymerase III promoter for mouse U6 snRNA (Das et al., 1988)
    343..376     +  protein_bind   loxP511: Cre-mediated recombination occurs in the 8-bp core sequence (GTATACAT). loxP511 sites are compatible with each other, but incompatible with wild-type loxP sites. Cre recombinase
    409..484     +  misc_RNA       gRNA scaffold: guide RNA scaffold for the Streptococcus pyogenes CRISPR/Cas9 system
    491..534     +  misc_RNA       gRNA scaffold (fragment): guide RNA scaffold for the Streptococcus pyogenes CRISPR/Cas9 system
    612..1325    +  CDS            EGFP: EGFP is a basic (constitutively fluorescent) green fluorescent protein published in 1996, derived from Aequorea victoria. It is reported to be a rapidly-maturing weak dimer with moderate acid sensitivity.
   1379..1664    +  enhancer       CMV enhancer: human cytomegalovirus immediate early enhancer; contains an 18-bp deletion relative to the standard CMV enhancer
   1666..1943    +  promoter       chicken β-actin promoter: No description available
   1944..2171    +  intron         hybrid intron: hybrid between chicken β-actin (CBA) and minute virus of mice (MMV) introns (Gray et al., 2011)
   2192..2219    +  CDS            3xHA (fragment): three tandem HA epitope tags
   2252..3853    +  CDS            Cas9(N): N-terminal portion of Streptococcus pyogenes Cas9 (Zetsche et al., 2015)
   3854..6352    +  CDS            Cas9(C): C-terminal portion of Streptococcus pyogenes Cas9 (Zetsche et al., 2015)
   6422..6533    +  polyA_signal   bGH poly(A) signal: bovine growth hormone polyadenylation signal
   6638..6778    +  repeat_region  AAV2 ITR: inverted terminal repeat of adeno-associated virus serotype 2 inverted
   6783..6834    -  misc_feature   bom (fragment): basis of mobility region from pBR322
   6853..7308    +  rep_origin     f1 ori (sequence partly withheld): f1 bacteriophage origin of replication; arrow indicates direction of (+) strand synthesis
   7309..7358    -  misc_feature   bom (fragment): basis of mobility region from pBR322
   7460..7495    -  CDS            rop (fragment): Rop protein, which maintains plasmids at low copy number; rop
   7590..7694    +  promoter       AmpR promoter: bla
   7695..8555    +  CDS            AmpR: β-lactamase; bla; confers resistance to ampicillin, carbenicillin, and related antibiotics
   8726..9314    +  rep_origin     ori: high-copy-number ColE1/pMB1/pBR322/pUC origin of replication
>Addgene plasmid #183434 | pOC2 GFP-Mpp2 KI | addgene full sequence | sequence record 360233 | Addgene NGS Result
ACGGTTCCTGGCCTTTTGCTGGCCTTTTGCTCACATGTATAACTTCGTATAGTATAAATTATACGAAGTT
ATGATCCGACGCCGCCATCTCTAGGCCCGCGCCGGCCCCCTCGCACAGACTTGTGGGAGAAGCTCGGCTA
CTCCCCTGCCCCGGTTAATTTGCATATAATATTTCCTAGTAACTATAGAGGCTTAATGTGCGATAAAAGA
CAGATAATCTGTTCTTTTTAATACTAGCTACATTTTACATGATAGGCTTGGATTTCTATAAGAGATACAA
ATACTAAATTATTATTTTAAAAAACAGCACACTCGAGAACTCACCCTAACTGTAAAGTTAGTATAACTTC
GTATAGTATAAATTATACGAAGTTATAAGCCTTGTTTGTCAGAGTTCGTGGCAGCAACGTTTTAGAGCTA
GAAATAGCAAGTTAAAATAAGGCTAGTCCGTTATCAACTTGAAAAAGTGGCACCGAGTCGGTGCTTTTTT
GTTTTAGAGCTAGAAATAGCAAGTTAAAATAAGGCTAGTCCGTTTTTAGCGCGTGCGCCAATTCTGCAGA
CAAATGGCTCTAGAAGCTTTCAGAGTTCGTGGCAGCAACGGGGCTAGCGGAGTGAGCAAGGGCGAGGAGC
TGTTCACCGGGGTGGTGCCCATCCTGGTCGAGCTGGACGGCGACGTAAACGGCCACAAGTTCAGCGTGTC
CGGCGAGGGCGAGGGCGATGCCACCTACGGCAAGCTGACCCTGAAGTTCATCTGCACCACCGGCAAGCTG
CCCGTGCCCTGGCCCACCCTCGTGACCACCCTGACCTACGGCGTGCAGTGCTTCAGCCGCTACCCCGACC
ACATGAAGCAGCACGACTTCTTCAAGTCCGCCATGCCCGAAGGCTACGTCCAGGAGCGCACCATCTTCTT
CAAGGACGACGGCAACTACAAGACCCGCGCCGAGGTGAAGTTCGAGGGCGACACCCTGGTGAACCGCATC
GAGCTGAAGGGCATCGACTTCAAGGAGGACGGCAACATCCTGGGGCACAAGCTGGAGTACAACTACAACA
GCCACAACGTCTATATCATGGCCGACAAGCAGAAGAACGGCATCAAGGTGAACTTCAAGATCCGCCACAA
CATCGAGGACGGCAGCGTGCAGCTCGCCGACCACTACCAGCAGAACACCCCCATCGGCGACGGCCCCGTG
CTGCTGCCCGACAACCACTACCTGAGCACCCAGTCCGCCCTGAGCAAAGACCCCAACGAGAAGCGCGATC
ACATGGTCCTGCTGGAGTTCGTGACCGCCGCCGGGATCACTCTCGGCATGGACGAGCTGTACAAGAGCGC
TGTCAGAGTTCGTGGCAGCAACGGGCCTAGGACGCGTCCAGAGGTACCCGTTACATAACTTACGGTAAAT
GGCCCGCCTGGCTGACCGCCCAACGACCCCCGCCCATTGACGTCAATAGTAACGCCAATAGGGACTTTCC
ATTGACGTCAATGGGTGGAGTATTTACGGTAAACTGCCCACTTGGCAGTACATCAAGTGTATCATATGCC
AAGTACGCCCCCTATTGACGTCAATGACGGTAAATGGCCCGCCTGGCATTGTGCCCAGTACATGACCTTA
TGGGACTTTCCTACTTGGCAGTACATCTACGTATTAGTCATCGCTATTACCATGGTCGAGGTGAGCCCCA
CGTTCTGCTTCACTCTCCCCATCTCCCCCCCCTCCCCACCCCCAATTTTGTATTTATTTATTTTTTAATT
ATTTTGTGCAGCGATGGGGGCGGGGGGGGGGGGGGGGCGCGCGCCRGGSGGGGSGGGGSGGGGSGRGGGG
SGGGGSGGGGSGRGGCGGAGAGGKGCGGCGGCAGCCAATCAGAGCGGCGCGCTCCGAAAGTTTCCTTTTA
TGGCGAGGCGGCGGCGGCGGCGGCCCTATAAAAAGCGAAGCGCGCGGCGGGCGGGAGTCGCTGCGCGCTG
CCTTCGCCCCGTGCCCCGCTCCGCCGCCGCCTCGCGCCGCCCGCCCCGGCTCTGACTGACCGCGTTACTC
CCACAGGTGAGCGGGCGGGACGGCCCTTCTCCTCCGGGCTGTAATTAGCTGAGCAAGAGGTAAGGGTTTA
AGGGATGGTTGGTTGGTGGGGTATTAATGTTTAATTACCTGGAGCACCTGCCTGAAATCACTTTTTTTCA
GGTTGGACCGGTGCCACCATGTACCCATACGATGTTCCAGATTACGCTTCGCCGAAGAAAAAGCGCAAGG
TCGAAGCGTCCGACAAGAAGTACAGCATCGGCCTGGACATCGGCACCAACTCTGTGGGCTGGGCCGTGAT
CACCGACGAGTACAAGGTGCCCAGCAAGAAATTCAAGGTGCTGGGCAACACCGACCGGCACAGCATCAAG
AAGAACCTGATCGGAGCCCTGCTGTTCGACAGCGGCGAAACAGCCGAGGCCACCCGGCTGAAGAGAACCG
CCAGAAGAAGATACACCAGACGGAAGAACCGGATCTGCTATCTGCAAGAGATCTTCAGCAACGAGATGGC
CAAGGTGGACGACAGCTTCTTCCACAGACTGGAAGAGTCCTTCCTGGTGGAAGAGGATAAGAAGCACGAG
CGGCACCCCATCTTCGGCAACATCGTGGACGAGGTGGCCTACCACGAGAAGTACCCCACCATCTACCACC
TGAGAAAGAAACTGGTGGACAGCACCGACAAGGCCGACCTGCGGCTGATCTATCTGGCCCTGGCCCACAT
GATCAAGTTCCGGGGCCACTTCCTGATCGAGGGCGACCTGAACCCCGACAACAGCGACGTGGACAAGCTG
TTCATCCAGCTGGTGCAGACCTACAACCAGCTGTTCGAGGAAAACCCCATCAACGCCAGCGGCGTGGACG
CCAAGGCCATCCTGTCTGCCAGACTGAGCAAGAGCAGACGGCTGGAAAATCTGATCGCCCAGCTGCCCGG
CGAGAAGAAGAATGGCCTGTTCGGAAACCTGATTGCCCTGAGCCTGGGCCTGACCCCCAACTTCAAGAGC
AACTTCGACCTGGCCGAGGATGCCAAACTGCAGCTGAGCAAGGACACCTACGACGACGACCTGGACAACC
TGCTGGCCCAGATCGGCGACCAGTACGCCGACCTGTTTCTGGCCGCCAAGAACCTGTCCGACGCCATCCT
GCTGAGCGACATCCTGAGAGTGAACACCGAGATCACCAAGGCCCCCCTGAGCGCCTCTATGATCAAGAGA
TACGACGAGCACCACCAGGACCTGACCCTGCTGAAAGCTCTCGTGCGGCAGCAGCTGCCTGAGAAGTACA
AAGAGATTTTCTTCGACCAGAGCAAGAACGGCTACGCCGGCTACATTGACGGCGGAGCCAGCCAGGAAGA
GTTCTACAAGTTCATCAAGCCCATCCTGGAAAAGATGGACGGCACCGAGGAACTGCTCGTGAAGCTGAAC
AGAGAGGACCTGCTGCGGAAGCAGCGGACCTTCGACAACGGCAGCATCCCCCACCAGATCCACCTGGGAG
AGCTGCACGCCATTCTGCGGCGGCAGGAAGATTTTTACCCATTCCTGAAGGACAACCGGGAAAAGATCGA
GAAGATCCTGACCTTCCGCATCCCCTACTACGTGGGCCCTCTGGCCAGGGGAAACAGCAGATTCGCCTGG
ATGACCAGAAAGAGCGAGGAAACCATCACCCCCTGGAACTTCGAGGAAGTGGTGGACAAGGGCGCTTCCG
CCCAGAGCTTCATCGAGCGGATGACCAACTTCGATAAGAACCTGCCCAACGAGAAGGTGCTGCCCAAGCA
CAGCCTGCTGTACGAGTACTTCACCGTGTATAACGAGCTGACCAAAGTGAAATACGTGACCGAGGGAATG
AGAAAGCCCGCCTTCCTGAGCGGCGAGCAGAAAAAGGCCATCGTGGACCTGCTGTTCAAGACCAACCGGA
AAGTGACCGTGAAGCAGCTGAAAGAGGACTACTTCAAGAAAATCGAGTGCTTCGACTCCGTGGAAATCTC
CGGCGTGGAAGATCGGTTCAACGCCTCCCTGGGCACATACCACGATCTGCTGAAAATTATCAAGGACAAG
GACTTCCTGGACAATGAGGAAAACGAGGACATTCTGGAAGATATCGTGCTGACCCTGACACTGTTTGAGG
ACAGAGAGATGATCGAGGAACGGCTGAAAACCTATGCCCACCTGTTCGACGACAAAGTGATGAAGCAGCT
GAAGCGGCGGAGATACACCGGCTGGGGCAGGCTGAGCCGGAAGCTGATCAACGGCATCCGGGACAAGCAG
TCCGGCAAGACAATCCTGGATTTCCTGAAGTCCGACGGCTTCGCCAACAGAAACTTCATGCAGCTGATCC
ACGACGACAGCCTGACCTTTAAAGAGGACATCCAGAAAGCCCAGGTGTCCGGCCAGGGCGATAGCCTGCA
CGAGCACATTGCCAATCTGGCCGGCAGCCCCGCCATTAAGAAGGGCATCCTGCAGACAGTGAAGGTGGTG
GACGAGCTCGTGAAAGTGATGGGCCGGCACAAGCCCGAGAACATCGTGATCGAAATGGCCAGAGAGAACC
AGACCACCCAGAAGGGACAGAAGAACAGCCGCGAGAGAATGAAGCGGATCGAAGAGGGCATCAAAGAGCT
GGGCAGCCAGATCCTGAAAGAACACCCCGTGGAAAACACCCAGCTGCAGAACGAGAAGCTGTACCTGTAC
TACCTGCAGAATGGGCGGGATATGTACGTGGACCAGGAACTGGACATCAACCGGCTGTCCGACTACGATG
TGGACCATATCGTGCCTCAGAGCTTTCTGAAGGACGACTCCATCGACAACAAGGTGCTGACCAGAAGCGA
CAAGAACCGGGGCAAGAGCGACAACGTGCCCTCCGAAGAGGTCGTGAAGAAGATGAAGAACTACTGGCGG
CAGCTGCTGAACGCCAAGCTGATTACCCAGAGAAAGTTCGACAATCTGACCAAGGCCGAGAGAGGCGGCC
TGAGCGAACTGGATAAGGCCGGCTTCATCAAGAGACAGCTGGTGGAAACCCGGCAGATCACAAAGCACGT
GGCACAGATCCTGGACTCCCGGATGAACACTAAGTACGACGAGAATGACAAGCTGATCCGGGAAGTGAAA
GTGATCACCCTGAAGTCCAAGCTGGTGTCCGATTTCCGGAAGGATTTCCAGTTTTACAAAGTGCGCGAGA
TCAACAACTACCACCACGCCCACGACGCCTACCTGAACGCCGTCGTGGGAACCGCCCTGATCAAAAAGTA
CCCTAAGCTGGAAAGCGAGTTCGTGTACGGCGACTACAAGGTGTACGACGTGCGGAAGATGATCGCCAAG
AGCGAGCAGGAAATCGGCAAGGCTACCGCCAAGTACTTCTTCTACAGCAACATCATGAACTTTTTCAAGA
CCGAGATTACCCTGGCCAACGGCGAGATCCGGAAGCGGCCTCTGATCGAGACAAACGGCGAAACCGGGGA
GATCGTGTGGGATAAGGGCCGGGATTTTGCCACCGTGCGGAAAGTGCTGAGCATGCCCCAAGTGAATATC
GTGAAAAAGACCGAGGTGCAGACAGGCGGCTTCAGCAAAGAGTCTATCCTGCCCAAGAGGAACAGCGATA
AGCTGATCGCCAGAAAGAAGGACTGGGACCCTAAGAAGTACGGCGGCTTCGACAGCCCCACCGTGGCCTA
TTCTGTGCTGGTGGTGGCCAAAGTGGAAAAGGGCAAGTCCAAGAAACTGAAGAGTGTGAAAGAGCTGCTG
GGGATCACCATCATGGAAAGAAGCAGCTTCGAGAAGAATCCCATCGACTTTCTGGAAGCCAAGGGCTACA
AAGAAGTGAAAAAGGACCTGATCATCAAGCTGCCTAAGTACTCCCTGTTCGAGCTGGAAAACGGCCGGAA
GAGAATGCTGGCCTCTGCCGGCGAACTGCAGAAGGGAAACGAACTGGCCCTGCCCTCCAAATATGTGAAC
TTCCTGTACCTGGCCAGCCACTATGAGAAGCTGAAGGGCTCCCCCGAGGATAATGAGCAGAAACAGCTGT
TTGTGGAACAGCACAAGCACTACCTGGACGAGATCATCGAGCAGATCAGCGAGTTCTCCAAGAGAGTGAT
CCTGGCCGACGCTAATCTGGACAAAGTGCTGTCCGCCTACAACAAGCACCGGGATAAGCCCATCAGAGAG
CAGGCCGAGAATATCATCCACCTGTTTACCCTGACCAATCTGGGAGCCCCTGCCGCCTTCAAGTACTTTG
ACACCACCATCGACCGGAAGAGGTACACCAGCACCAAAGAGGTGCTGGACGCCACCCTGATCCACCAGAG
CATCACCGGCCTGTACGAGACACGGATCGACCTGTCTCAGCTGGGAGGCGACAGCCCCAAGAAGAAGAGA
AAGGTGGAGGCCAGCTAAGAATTCTAACTAGAGCTCGCTGATCAGCCTCGACTGTGCCTTCTAGTTGCCA
GCCATCTGTTGTTTGCCCCTCCCCCGTGCCTTCCTTGACCCTGGAAGGTGCCACTCCCACTGTCCTTTCC
TAATAAAATGAGGAAATTGCATCGCATTGTCTGAGTAGGTGTCATTCTATTCTGGGGGGTGGGGTGGGGC
AGGACAGCAAGGGGGAGGATTGGGAAGAGAATAGCAGGCATGCTGGGGAGCGGCCGCAGGAACCCCTAGT
GATGGAGTTGGCCACTCCCTCTCTGCGCGCTCGCTCGCTCACTGAGGCCGGGCGACCAAAGGTCGCCCGA
CGCCCGGGCTTTGCCCGGGCGGCCTCAGTGAGCGAGCGAGCGCGCAGCTGCCTGCAGGGGCGCCTGATGC
GGTATTTTCTCCTTACGCATCTGTGCGGTATTTCACACCGCATA
[95 nt withheld, positions 6835-6929]
T
[46 nt withheld, positions 6931-6976]
C
[141 nt withheld, positions 6978-7118]
CCTTTGACGTTGGAGTCCACGTTCTTT
[37 nt withheld, positions 7146-7182]
ACTCTATCTCGGGCTATTCTTTTGATTTATAAGGGATTTTGCCGATTTCGGTCTATTGGTTAAAAAATGA
GCTGATTTAACAAAAATTTAACGCGAATTTTAACAAAATATTAACGTTTACAATTTTATGGTGCACTCTC
AGTACAATCTGCTCTGATGCCGCATAGTTAAGCCAGCCCCGACACCCGCCAACACCCGCTGACGCGCCCT
GACGGGCTTGTCTGCTCCCGGCATCCGCTTACAGACAAGCTGTGACCGTCTCCGGGAGCTGCATGTGTCA
GAGGTTTTCACCGTCATCACCGAAACGCGCGAGACGAAAGGGCCTCGTGATACGCCTATTTTTATAGGTT
AATGTCATGATAATAATGGTTTCTTAGACGTCAGGTGGCACTTTTCGGGGAAATGTGCGCGGAACCCCTA
TTTGTTTATTTTTCTAAATACATTCAAATATGTATCCGCTCATGAGACAATAACCCTGATAAATGCTTCA
ATAATATTGAAAAAGGAAGAGTATGAGTATTCAACATTTCCGTGTCGCCCTTATTCCCTTTTTTGCGGCA
TTTTGCCTTCCTGTTTTTGCTCACCCAGAAACGCTGGTGAAAGTAAAAGATGCTGAAGATCAGTTGGGTG
CACGAGTGGGTTACATCGAACTGGATCTCAACAGCGGTAAGATCCTTGAGAGTTTTCGCCCCGAAGAACG
TTTTCCAATGATGAGCACTTTTAAAGTTCTGCTATGTGGCGCGGTATTATCCCGTATTGACGCCGGGCAA
GAGCAACTCGGTCGCCGCATACACTATTCTCAGAATGACTTGGTTGAGTACTCACCAGTCACAGAAAAGC
ATCTTACGGATGGCATGACAGTAAGAGAATTATGCAGTGCTGCCATAACCATGAGTGATAACACTGCGGC
CAACTTACTTCTGACAACGATCGGAGGACCGAAGGAGCTAACCGCTTTTTTGCACAACATGGGGGATCAT
GTAACTCGCCTTGATCGTTGGGAACCGGAGCTGAATGAAGCCATACCAAACGACGAGCGTGACACCACGA
TGCCTGTAGCAATGGCAACAACGTTGCGCAAACTATTAACTGGCGAACTACTTACTCTAGCTTCCCGGCA
ACAATTAATAGACTGGATGGAGGCGGATAAAGTTGCAGGACCACTTCTGCGCTCGGCCCTTCCGGCTGGC
TGGTTTATTGCTGATAAATCTGGAGCCGGTGAGCGTGGAAGCCGCGGTATCATTGCAGCACTGGGGCCAG
ATGGTAAGCCCTCCCGTATCGTAGTTATCTACACGACGGGGAGTCAGGCAACTATGGATGAACGAAATAG
ACAGATCGCTGAGATAGGTGCCTCACTGATTAAGCATTGGTAACTGTCAGACCAAGTTTACTCATATATA
CTTTAGATTGATTTAAAACTTCATTTTTAATTTAAAAGGATCTAGGTGAAGATCCTTTTTGATAATCTCA
TGACCAAAATCCCTTAACGTGAGTTTTCGTTCCACTGAGCGTCAGACCCCGTAGAAAAGATCAAAGGATC
TTCTTGAGATCCTTTTTTTCTGCGCGTAATCTGCTGCTTGCAAACAAAAAAACCACCGCTACCAGCGGTG
GTTTGTTTGCCGGATCAAGAGCTACCAACTCTTTTTCCGAAGGTAACTGGCTTCAGCAGAGCGCAGATAC
CAAATACTGTTCTTCTAGTGTAGCCGTAGTTAGGCCACCACTTCAAGAACTCTGTAGCACCGCCTACATA
CCTCGCTCTGCTAATCCTGTTACCAGTGGCTGCTGCCAGTGGCGATAAGTCGTGTCTTACCGGGTTGGAC
TCAAGACGATAGTTACCGGATAAGGCGCAGCGGTCGGGCTGAACGGGGGGTTCGTGCACACAGCCCAGCT
TGGAGCGAACGACCTACACCGAACTGAGATACCTACAGCGTGAGCTATGAGAAAGCGCCACGCTTCCCGA
AGGGAGAAAGGCGGACAGGTATCCGGTAAGCGGCAGGGTCGGAACAGGAGAGCGCACGAGGGAGCTTCCA
GGGGGAAACGCCTGGTATCTTTATAGTCCTGTCGGGTTTCGCCACCTCTGACTTGAGCGTCGATTTTTGT
GATGCTCGTCAGGGGGGCGGAGCCTATGGAAAAACGCCAGCAACGCGGCCTTTTT
